Addgene plasmid #116879: CAG-Cremyc-2A-GFP
Purpose: Express Cre enzyme in mammalian cells with floxed genes to achieve somatic knockout. GFP is simultaneously expressed for convenient tracking the transfected cells.
Depositing lab: Qiang Lu. Depositing organization: Beckman Research Institute of the City of Hope. Publication: KIF20A/MKLP2 regulates the division modes of neural progenitor cells during cortical development. Geng A, Qiu R, Murai K, Liu J, Wu X, Zhang H, Farhoodi H, Duong N, Jiang M, Yee JK, Tsark W, Lu Q. Nat Commun. 2018 Jul 13;9(1):2707. doi: 10.1038/s41467-018-05152-1. PubMed 30006548.
Backbone
  Vector backbone: pCAGGS plasmid
  Vector type: Mammalian Expression
Growth in bacteria
  Bacterial resistance: Ampicillin, 100 μg/mL
  Growth temperature: 37°C
  Growth strain: DH5alpha
  Copy number: Unknown
Gene/Insert
  Gene/Insert name: Cremyc-2A-GFP
Terms and licenses: Academic/Nonprofit Terms; Industry Terms: Not Available to Industry
How to cite: CAG-Cremyc-2A-GFP was a gift from Qiang Lu (Addgene plasmid # 116879 ; http://n2t.net/addgene:116879 ; RRID:Addgene_116879)
