[The description below was written by a language model from this plasmid's Addgene catalogue record, the feature table of its GenBank file and pLannotate feature annotations shown in this document.]
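Description:
CAG-Cremyc-2A-GFP is a mammalian expression plasmid of about 6.7 kb built on the pCAGGS backbone. It is propagated in E. coli through a high-copy ColE1/pUC-type origin and selected with ampicillin via the bla (AmpR) gene. No mammalian selection marker is annotated. The backbone also carries remnants of lac regulatory sequence (lac promoter, operator, CAP site) and an SV40 early promoter/origin segment followed by an SV40 poly(A) signal. The SV40 origin would permit episomal amplification in cells expressing large T antigen.

The payload is a single bicistronic-style open reading frame driven by the strong, broadly active CAG promoter, which here comprises the CMV immediate-early enhancer, the chicken β-actin promoter and the chimeric β-actin/β-globin intron. The frame encodes Cre recombinase from bacteriophage P1 fused at its C-terminus to a Myc epitope tag, followed by a porcine teschovirus P2A peptide and EGFP, and the transcript ends at the rabbit β-globin polyadenylation signal. Ribosomal skipping at the P2A sequence yields Myc-tagged Cre and EGFP as separate proteins from one mRNA, so green fluorescence marks the cells that also make the recombinase, while the Myc tag allows Cre to be detected with antibodies.

According to the record, the plasmid is used to express Cre in mammalian cells carrying floxed alleles, excising the loxP-flanked sequence to produce a somatic knockout while the transfected cells are tracked by GFP. The associated publication concerns neural progenitor division during cortical development. The two sequence records differ by only a few bases in length and agree on the feature layout.
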