LOCUS       Exported 6699 bp ds-DNA circular SYN 12-MAY-2021
DEFINITION  Express Cre enzyme in mammalian cells with floxed genes to achieve
            somatic knockout. GFP is simultaneously expressed for convenient
            tracking the transfected cells..
ACCESSION   .
VERSION     .
KEYWORDS    CAG-Cremyc-2A-GFP
SOURCE      synthetic DNA construct
  ORGANISM  synthetic DNA construct
REFERENCE   1 (bases 1 to 6699)
  AUTHORS   Geng A, Qiu R, Murai K, Liu J, Wu X, Zhang H, Farhoodi H, Duong N,
            Jiang M, Yee JK, Tsark W, Lu Q
  TITLE     KIF20A/MKLP2 regulates the division modes of neural progenitor cells
            during cortical development.
  JOURNAL   Nat Commun. 2018 Jul 13;9(1):2707. doi: 10.1038/s41467-018-05152-1.
  PUBMED    30006548
REFERENCE   2 (bases 1 to 6699)
  AUTHORS   .
  TITLE     Direct Submission
  JOURNAL   Exported May 12, 2021 from SnapGene Server 1.1.58
            http://www.snapgene.com
FEATURES             Location/Qualifiers
     source          1..6699
                     /organism="synthetic DNA construct"
                     /mol_type="other DNA"
     enhancer        119..498
                     /label=CMV enhancer
                     /note="human cytomegalovirus immediate early enhancer"
     promoter        500..777
                     /label=chicken beta-actin promoter
     intron          778..1794
                     /label=chimeric intron
                     /note="chimera between introns from chicken beta-actin and
                     rabbit beta-globin"
     primer_bind     1718..1740
                     /label=pCAGGS-5
                     /note="Chimeric intron in CAG promoter, forward primer"
     primer_bind     1802..1821
                     /label=pCAG-F
                     /note="Rabbit beta-globin intron, for pCAG plasmids,
                     forward primer"
     CDS             1904..2932
                     /codon_start=1
                     /product="site-specific recombinase"
                     /label=Cre
                     /note="Cre is a site-specific recombinase from
                     bacteriophage P1. Recombination occurs at loxP sequences."
                     /translation="MSNLLTVHQNLPALPVDATSDEVRKNLMDMFRDRQAFSEHTWKML
                     LSVCRSWAAWCKLNNRKWFPAEPEDVRDYLLYLQARGLAVKTIQQHLGQLNMLHRRSGL
                     PRPSDSNAVSLVMRRIRKENVDAGERAKQALAFERTDFDQVRSLMENSDRCQDIRNLAF
                     LGIAYNTLLRIAEIARIRVKDISRTDGGRMLIHIGRTKTLVSTAGVEKALSLGVTKLVE
                     RWISVSGVADDPNNYLFCRVRKNGVAAPSATSQLSTRALEGIFEATHRLIYGAKDDSGQ
                     RYLAWSGHSARVGAARDMARAGVSIPEIMQAGGWTNVNIVMNYIRNLDSETGAMVRLLE
                     DGD"
     CDS             2933..2962
                     /codon_start=1
                     /product="Myc (human c-Myc proto-oncogene) epitope tag"
                     /label=Myc
                     /translation="EQKLISEEDL"
     CDS             2978..3034
                     /codon_start=1
                     /product="2A peptide from porcine teschovirus-1
                     polyprotein"
                     /label=P2A
                     /note="Eukaryotic ribosomes fail to insert a peptide bond
                     between the Gly and Pro residues, yielding separate
                     polypeptides."
                     /translation="ATNFSLLKQAGDVEENPGP"
     CDS             3035..3751
                     /codon_start=1
                     /product="the original enhanced GFP (Yang et al., 1996)"
                     /label=EGFP
                     /note="mammalian codon-optimized"
                     /translation="VSKGEELFTGVVPILVELDGDVNGHKFSVSGEGEGDATYGKLTLK
                     FICTTGKLPVPWPTLVTTLTYGVQCFSRYPDHMKQHDFFKSAMPEGYVQERTIFFKDDG
                     NYKTRAEVKFEGDTLVNRIELKGIDFKEDGNILGHKLEYNYNSHNVYIMADKQKNGIKV
                     NFKIRHNIEDGSVQLADHYQQNTPIGDGPVLLPDNHYLSTQSALSKDPNEKRDHMVLLE
                     FVTAAGITLGMDELYK"
     CDS             3035..3748
                     /codon_start=1
                     /product="enhanced GFP"
                     /label=EGFP
                     /translation="VSKGEELFTGVVPILVELDGDVNGHKFSVSGEGEGDATYGKLTLK
                     FICTTGKLPVPWPTLVTTLTYGVQCFSRYPDHMKQHDFFKSAMPEGYVQERTIFFKDDG
                     NYKTRAEVKFEGDTLVNRIELKGIDFKEDGNILGHKLEYNYNSHNVYIMADKQKNGIKV
                     NFKIRHNIEDGSVQLADHYQQNTPIGDGPVLLPDNHYLSTQSALSKDPNEKRDHMVLLE
                     FVTAAGITLGMDELYK"
     primer_bind     complement(3077..3098)
                     /label=EGFP-N
                     /note="EGFP, reverse primer"
     primer_bind     complement(3338..3357)
                     /label=EXFP-R
                     /note="For distinguishing EGFP variants, reverse primer"
     primer_bind     3685..3706
                     /label=EGFP-C
                     /note="EGFP, forward primer"
     primer_bind     complement(3835..3854)
                     /label=Bglob-pA-R
                     /note="Rabbit beta-globin polyA region, reverse primer"
     polyA_signal    3900..3955
                     /label=-beta-globin poly(A) signal
                     /note="rabbit beta-globin polyadenylation signal (Gil and
                     Proudfoot, 1987)"
     primer_bind     complement(3954..3973)
                     /label=rbglobpA-R
                     /note="Rabbit beta-globin polyA, reverse primer. Also
                     called rb-glob-pA-term-R"
     primer_bind     complement(4316..4332)
                     /label=M13 rev
                     /note="common sequencing primer, one of multiple similar
                     variants"
     primer_bind     complement(4316..4332)
                     /label=M13 Reverse
                     /note="In lacZ gene. Also called M13-rev"
     primer_bind     complement(4329..4351)
                     /label=M13/pUC Reverse
                     /note="In lacZ gene"
     protein_bind    4340..4356
                     /label=lac operator
                     /bound_moiety="lac repressor encoded by lacI"
                     /note="The lac repressor binds to the lac operator to
                     inhibit transcription in E. coli. This inhibition can be
                     relieved by adding lactose or
                     isopropyl-beta-D-thiogalactopyranoside (IPTG)."
     promoter        complement(4364..4394)
                     /label=lac promoter
                     /note="promoter for the E. coli lac operon"
     protein_bind    4409..4430
                     /label=CAP binding site
                     /bound_moiety="E. coli catabolite activator protein"
                     /note="CAP binding activates transcription in the presence
                     of cAMP."
     promoter        4489..4684
                     /label=SV40 promoter
                     /note="SV40 early promoter"
     rep_origin      4535..4670
                     /label=SV40 ori
                     /note="SV40 origin of replication"
     primer_bind     4597..4616
                     /label=SV40pro-F
                     /note="SV40 promoter/origin, forward primer"
     polyA_signal    4690..4824
                     /label=SV40 poly(A) signal
                     /note="SV40 polyadenylation signal"
     primer_bind     complement(4727..4746)
                     /label=SV40pA-R
                     /note="SV40 polyA, reverse primer"
     primer_bind     4781..4800
                     /label=EBV-rev
                     /note="SV40 polyA terminator, reverse primer"
     primer_bind     complement(4892..4909)
                     /label=L4440
                     /note="L4440 vector, forward primer"
     rep_origin      complement(5063..5651)
                     /direction=LEFT
                     /label=ori
                     /note="high-copy-number ColE1/pMB1/pBR322/pUC origin of
                     replication"
     primer_bind     complement(5143..5162)
                     /label=pBR322ori-F
                     /note="pBR322 origin, forward primer"
     CDS             complement(5822..6682)
                     /codon_start=1
                     /gene="bla"
                     /product="beta-lactamase"
                     /label=AmpR
                     /note="confers resistance to ampicillin, carbenicillin, and
                     related antibiotics"
                     /translation="MSIQHFRVALIPFFAAFCLPVFAHPETLVKVKDAEDQLGARVGYI
                     ELDLNSGKILESFRPEERFPMMSTFKVLLCGAVLSRIDAGQEQLGRRIHYSQNDLVEYS
                     PVTEKHLTDGMTVRELCSAAITMSDNTAANLLLTTIGGPKELTAFLHNMGDHVTRLDRW
                     EPELNEAIPNDERDTTMPVAMATTLRKLLTGELLTLASRQQLIDWMEADKVAGPLLRSA
                     LPAGWFIADKSGAGERGSRGIIAALGPDGKPSRIVVIYTTGSQATMDERNRQIAEIGAS
                     LIKHW"
     primer_bind     6445..6464
                     /label=Amp-R
                     /note="Ampicillin resistance gene, reverse primer"
     promoter        complement(6683..88)
                     /gene="bla"
                     /label=AmpR promoter
ORIGIN
        1 attattgaag catttatcag ggttattgtc tcatgagcgg atacatattt gaatgtattt
       61 agaaaaataa acaaataggg gttccgcgca catttccccg aaaagtgcca cctgggtcga
      121 cattgattat tgactagtta ttaatagtaa tcaattacgg ggtcattagt tcatagccca
      181 tatatggagt tccgcgttac ataacttacg gtaaatggcc cgcctggctg accgcccaac
      241 gacccccgcc cattgacgtc aataatgacg tatgttccca tagtaacgcc aatagggact
      301 ttccattgac gtcaatgggt ggagtattta cggtaaactg cccacttggc agtacatcaa
      361 gtgtatcata tgccaagtac gccccctatt gacgtcaatg acggtaaatg gcccgcctgg
      421 cattatgccc agtacatgac cttatgggac tttcctactt ggcagtacat ctacgtatta
      481 gtcatcgcta ttaccatggt cgaggtgagc cccacgttct gcttcactct ccccatctcc
      541 cccccctccc cacccccaat tttgtattta tttatttttt aattattttg tgcagcgatg
      601 ggggcggggg gggggggggg gcgcgcgcca ggcggggcgg ggcggggcga ggggcggggc
      661 ggggcgaggc ggagaggtgc ggcggcagcc aatcagagcg gcgcgctccg aaagtttcct
      721 tttatggcga ggcggcggcg gcggcggccc tataaaaagc gaagcgcgcg gcgggcggga
      781 gtcgctgcgc gctgccttcg ccccgtgccc cgctccgccg ccgcctcgcg ccgcccgccc
      841 cggctctgac tgaccgcgtt actcccacag gtgagcgggc gggacggccc ttctcctccg
      901 ggctgtaatt agcgcttggt ttaatgacgg cttgtttctt ttctgtggct gcgtgaaagc
      961 cttgaggggc tccgggaggg ccctttgtgc ggggggagcg gctcgggggg tgcgtgcgtg
     1021 tgtgtgtgcg tggggagcgc cgcgtgcggc tccgcgctgc ccggcggctg tgagcgctgc
     1081 gggcgcggcg cggggctttg tgcgctccgc agtgtgcgcg aggggagcgc ggccgggggc
     1141 ggtgccccgc ggtgcggggg gggctgcgag gggaacaaag gctgcgtgcg gggtgtgtgc
     1201 gtgggggggt gagcaggggg tgtgggcgcg tcggtcgggc tgcaaccccc cctgcacccc
     1261 cctccccgag ttgctgagca cggcccggct tcgggtgcgg ggctccgtac ggggcgtggc
     1321 gcggggctcg ccgtgccggg cggggggtgg cggcaggtgg gggtgccggg cggggcgggg
     1381 ccgcctcggg ccggggaggg ctcgggggag gggcgcggcg gcccccggag cgccggcggc
     1441 tgtcgaggcg cggcgagccg cagccattgc cttttatggt aatcgtgcga gagggcgcag
     1501 ggacttcctt tgtcccaaat ctgtgcggag ccgaaatctg ggaggcgccg ccgcaccccc
     1561 tctagcgggc gcggggcgaa gcggtgcggc gccggcagga aggaaatggg cggggagggc
     1621 cttcgtgcgt cgccgcgccg ccgtcccctt ctccctctcc agcctcgggg ctgtccgcgg
     1681 ggggacggct gccttcgggg gggacggggc agggcggggt tcggcttctg gcgtgtgacc
     1741 ggcggctcta gagcctctgc taaccatgtt catgccttct tctttttcct acagctcctg
     1801 ggcaacgtgc tggttattgt gctgtctcat cattttggca aagaatttcg aggggcagag
     1861 ccgatcctgt acactttact taaaaccatt atctgagtgt gaaatgtcca atttactgac
     1921 cgtacaccaa aatttgcctg cattaccggt cgatgcaacg agtgatgagg ttcgcaagaa
     1981 cctgatggac atgttcaggg atcgccaggc gttttctgag catacctgga aaatgcttct
     2041 gtccgtttgc cggtcgtggg cggcatggtg caagttgaat aaccggaaat ggtttcccgc
     2101 agaacctgaa gatgttcgcg attatcttct atatcttcag gcgcgcggtc tggcagtaaa
     2161 aactatccag caacatttgg gccagctaaa catgcttcat cgtcggtccg ggctgccacg
     2221 accaagtgac agcaatgctg tttcactggt tatgcggcgg atccgaaaag aaaacgttga
     2281 tgccggtgaa cgtgcaaaac aggctctagc gttcgaacgc actgatttcg accaggttcg
     2341 ttcactcatg gaaaatagcg atcgctgcca ggatatacgt aatctggcat ttctggggat
     2401 tgcttataac accctgttac gtatagccga aattgccagg atcagggtta aagatatctc
     2461 acgtactgac ggtgggagaa tgttaatcca tattggcaga acgaaaacgc tggttagcac
     2521 cgcaggtgta gagaaggcac ttagcctggg ggtaactaaa ctggtcgagc gatggatttc
     2581 cgtctctggt gtagctgatg atccgaataa ctacctgttt tgccgggtca gaaaaaatgg
     2641 tgttgccgcg ccatctgcca ccagccagct atcaactcgc gccctggaag ggatttttga
     2701 agcaactcat cgattgattt acggcgctaa ggatgactct ggtcagagat acctggcctg
     2761 gtctggacac agtgcccgtg tcggagccgc gcgagatatg gcccgcgctg gagtttcaat
     2821 accggagatc atgcaagctg gtggctggac caatgtaaat attgtcatga actatatccg
     2881 taacctggat agtgaaacag gggcaatggt gcgcctgctg gaagatggcg atgaacaaaa
     2941 actcatctca gaagaggatc tggaattcgg atccggagcc acgaacttct ctctgttaaa
     3001 gcaagcagga gacgtggaag aaaaccccgg tcctgtgagc aagggcgagg agctgttcac
     3061 cggggtggtg cccatcctgg tcgagctgga cggcgacgta aacggccaca agttcagcgt
     3121 gtccggcgag ggcgagggcg atgccaccta cggcaagctg accctgaagt tcatctgcac
     3181 caccggcaag ctgcccgtgc cctggcccac cctcgtgacc accctgacct acggcgtgca
     3241 gtgcttcagc cgctaccccg accacatgaa gcagcacgac ttcttcaagt ccgccatgcc
     3301 cgaaggctac gtccaggagc gcaccatctt cttcaaggac gacggcaact acaagacccg
     3361 cgccgaggtg aagttcgagg gcgacaccct ggtgaaccgc atcgagctga agggcatcga
     3421 cttcaaggag gacggcaaca tcctggggca caagctggag tacaactaca acagccacaa
     3481 cgtctatatc atggccgaca agcagaagaa cggcatcaag gtgaacttca agatccgcca
     3541 caacatcgag gacggcagcg tgcagctcgc cgaccactac cagcagaaca cccccatcgg
     3601 cgacggcccc gtgctgctgc ccgacaacca ctacctgagc acccagtccg ccctgagcaa
     3661 agaccccaac gagaagcgcg atcacatggt cctgctggag ttcgtgaccg ccgccgggat
     3721 cactctcggc atggacgagc tgtacaagta agaattcact cctcaggtgc aggctgccta
     3781 tcagaaggtg gtggctggtg tggccaatgc cctggctcac aaataccact gagatctttt
     3841 tccctctgcc aaaaattatg gggacatcat gaagcccctt gagcatctga cttctggcta
     3901 ataaaggaaa tttattttca ttgcaatagt gtgttggaat tttttgtgtc tctcactcgg
     3961 aaggacatat gggagggcaa atcatttaaa acatcagaat gagtatttgg tttagagttt
     4021 ggcaacatat gcccatatgc tggctgccat gaacaaaggt tggctataaa gaggtcatca
     4081 gtatatgaaa cagccccctg ctgtccattc cttattccat agaaaagcct tgacttgagg
     4141 ttagattttt tttatatttt gttttgtgtt atttttttct ttaacatccc taaaattttc
     4201 cttacatgtt ttactagcca gatttttcct cctctcctga ctactcccag tcatagctgt
     4261 ccctcttctc ttatggagat ccctcgacct gcagcccaag cttggcgtaa tcatggtcat
     4321 agctgtttcc tgtgtgaaat tgttatccgc tcacaattcc acacaacata cgagccggaa
     4381 gcataaagtg taaagcctgg ggtgcctaat gagtgagcta actcacatta attgcgttgc
     4441 gctcactgcc cgctttccag tcgggaaacc tgtcgtgcca gcggatccgc atctcaatta
     4501 gtcagcaacc atagtcccgc ccctaactcc gcccatcccg cccctaactc cgcccagttc
     4561 cgcccattct ccgccccatg gctgactaat tttttttatt tatgcagagg ccgaggccgc
     4621 ctcggcctct gagctattcc agaagtagtg aggaggcttt tttggaggcc taggcttttg
     4681 caaaaagcta acttgtttat tgcagcttat aatggttaca aataaagcaa tagcatcaca
     4741 aatttcacaa ataaagcatt tttttcactg cattctagtt gtggtttgtc caaactcatc
     4801 aatgtatctt atcatgtctg gatccgctgc attaatgaat cggccaacgc gcggggagag
     4861 gcggtttgcg tattgggcgc tcttccgctt cctcgctcac tgactcgctg cgctcggtcg
     4921 ttcggctgcg gcgagcggta tcagctcact caaaggcggt aatacggtta tccacagaat
     4981 caggggataa cgcaggaaag aacatgtgag caaaaggcca gcaaaaggcc aggaaccgta
     5041 aaaaggccgc gttgctggcg tttttccata ggctccgccc ccctgacgag catcacaaaa
     5101 atcgacgctc aagtcagagg tggcgaaacc cgacaggact ataaagatac caggcgtttc
     5161 cccctggaag ctccctcgtg cgctctcctg ttccgaccct gccgcttacc ggatacctgt
     5221 ccgcctttct cccttcggga agcgtggcgc tttctcatag ctcacgctgt aggtatctca
     5281 gttcggtgta ggtcgttcgc tccaagctgg gctgtgtgca cgaacccccc gttcagcccg
     5341 accgctgcgc cttatccggt aactatcgtc ttgagtccaa cccggtaaga cacgacttat
     5401 cgccactggc agcagccact ggtaacagga ttagcagagc gaggtatgta ggcggtgcta
     5461 cagagttctt gaagtggtgg cctaactacg gctacactag aagaacagta tttggtatct
     5521 gcgctctgct gaagccagtt accttcggaa aaagagttgg tagctcttga tccggcaaac
     5581 aaaccaccgc tggtagcggt ggtttttttg tttgcaagca gcagattacg cgcagaaaaa
     5641 aaggatctca agaagatcct ttgatctttt ctacggggtc tgacgctcag tggaacgaaa
     5701 actcacgtta agggattttg gtcatgagat tatcaaaaag gatcttcacc tagatccttt
     5761 taaattaaaa atgaagtttt aaatcaatct aaagtatata tgagtaaact tggtctgaca
     5821 gttaccaatg cttaatcagt gaggcaccta tctcagcgat ctgtctattt cgttcatcca
     5881 tagttgcctg actccccgtc gtgtagataa ctacgatacg ggagggctta ccatctggcc
     5941 ccagtgctgc aatgataccg cgagacccac gctcaccggc tccagattta tcagcaataa
     6001 accagccagc cggaagggcc gagcgcagaa gtggtcctgc aactttatcc gcctccatcc
     6061 agtctattaa ttgttgccgg gaagctagag taagtagttc gccagttaat agtttgcgca
     6121 acgttgttgc cattgctaca ggcatcgtgg tgtcacgctc gtcgtttggt atggcttcat
     6181 tcagctccgg ttcccaacga tcaaggcgag ttacatgatc ccccatgttg tgcaaaaaag
     6241 cggttagctc cttcggtcct ccgatcgttg tcagaagtaa gttggccgca gtgttatcac
     6301 tcatggttat ggcagcactg cataattctc ttactgtcat gccatccgta agatgctttt
     6361 ctgtgactgg tgagtactca accaagtcat tctgagaata gtgtatgcgg cgaccgagtt
     6421 gctcttgccc ggcgtcaata cgggataata ccgcgccaca tagcagaact ttaaaagtgc
     6481 tcatcattgg aaaacgttct tcggggcgaa aactctcaag gatcttaccg ctgttgagat
     6541 ccagttcgat gtaacccact cgtgcaccca actgatcttc agcatctttt actttcacca
     6601 gcgtttctgg gtgagcaaaa acaggaaggc aaaatgccgc aaaaaaggga ataagggcga
     6661 cacggaaatg ttgaatactc atactcttcc tttttcaat
//
