Features (pLannotate 1.2.2; 20 found; start..end, strand, type, name):
    119..498     +  enhancer       CMV enhancer: human cytomegalovirus immediate early enhancer
    500..777     +  promoter       chicken β-actin promoter: No description available
    778..1794    +  intron         chimeric intron: chimera between introns from chicken β-actin and rabbit β-globin
   1792..1848    +  CDS            HBB (fragment): HBB_LEPEU - Experimental evidence at protein level: Swiss-Prot protein existence level 1. Involved in oxygen transport from the lung to the various peripheral tissues. From Lepus europaeus (European hare).
   1904..2932    +  CDS            cre: RECR_BPP1 - Experimental evidence at protein level: Swiss-Prot protein existence level 1. Catalyzes site-specific recombination between two 34-base- pair LOXP sites. Its role is to maintain the phage genome as a monomeric unit-copy plasmid in the lysogenic state. From Escherichia phage P1 (Bacteriophage P1).
   2978..3034    +  CDS            P2A: 2A peptide from porcine teschovirus-1 polyprotein Eukaryotic ribosomes fail to insert a peptide bond between the Gly and Pro residues, yielding separate polypeptides.
   3035..3754    +  CDS            EGFP: the original enhanced GFP (Yang et al., 1996) mammalian codon-optimized
   3755..3832    +  CDS            HBB (fragment): HBB_PONPY - Experimental evidence at transcript level: Swiss-Prot protein existence level 2. Involved in oxygen transport from the lung to the various peripheral tissues. From Pongo pygmaeus (Bornean orangutan).
   3903..3958    +  polyA_signal   β-globin poly(A) signal: rabbit β-globin polyadenylation signal (Gil and Proudfoot, 1987)
   4343..4359    -  protein_bind   lac operator: The lac repressor binds to the lac operator to inhibit transcription in E. coli. This inhibition can be relieved by adding lactose or isopropyl-β-D-thiogalactopyranoside (IPTG). lac repressor encoded by lacI
   4367..4397    -  promoter       lac promoter: promoter for the E. coli lac operon
   4412..4433    -  protein_bind   CAP binding site: CAP binding activates transcription in the presence of cAMP. E. coli catabolite activator protein
   4446..4485    -  CDS            lacI (fragment): lac repressor; lacI; The lac repressor binds to the lac operator to inhibit transcription in E. coli. This inhibition can be relieved by adding lactose or isopropyl-β-D-thiogalactopyranoside (IPTG).
   4492..4514    +  promoter       SV40 promoter (fragment): SV40 enhancer and early promoter
   4538..4673    +  rep_origin     SV40 ori: SV40 origin of replication
   4693..4827    +  polyA_signal   SV40 poly(A) signal: SV40 polyadenylation signal
   4829..4883    -  CDS            lacI (fragment): lac repressor; lacI; The lac repressor binds to the lac operator to inhibit transcription in E. coli. This inhibition can be relieved by adding lactose or isopropyl-β-D-thiogalactopyranoside (IPTG).
   5066..5654    -  rep_origin     ori: high-copy-number ColE1/pMB1/pBR322/pUC origin of replication
   5825..6685    -  CDS            AmpR: β-lactamase; bla; confers resistance to ampicillin, carbenicillin, and related antibiotics
   6686..88      -  promoter       AmpR promoter (across the origin): bla
>Addgene plasmid #116879 | CAG-Cremyc-2A-GFP | addgene full sequence | sequence record 243398 | Addgene NGS Result
ATTATTGAAGCATTTATCAGGGTTATTGTCTCATGAGCGGATACATATTTGAATGTATTTAGAAAAATAA
ACAAATAGGGGTTCCGCGCACATTTCCCCGAAAAGTGCCACCTGGGTCGACATTGATTATTGACTAGTTA
TTAATAGTAATCAATTACGGGGTCATTAGTTCATAGCCCATATATGGAGTTCCGCGTTACATAACTTACG
GTAAATGGCCCGCCTGGCTGACCGCCCAACGACCCCCGCCCATTGACGTCAATAATGACGTATGTTCCCA
TAGTAACGCCAATAGGGACTTTCCATTGACGTCAATGGGTGGAGTATTTACGGTAAACTGCCCACTTGGC
AGTACATCAAGTGTATCATATGCCAAGTACGCCCCCTATTGACGTCAATGACGGTAAATGGCCCGCCTGG
CATTATGCCCAGTACATGACCTTATGGGACTTTCCTACTTGGCAGTACATCTACGTATTAGTCATCGCTA
TTACCATGGTCGAGGTGAGCCCCACGTTCTGCTTCACTCTCCCCATCTCCCCCCCCTCCCCACCCCCAAT
TTTGTATTTATTTATTTTTTAATTATTTTGTGCAGCGATGGGGGCGGGGGGGGGGGGGGGGCGCGCGCCR
GGSGGGGSGGGGSGGGGSGRGGGGSGGGGSGGGGCGAGGCGGAGAGGTGCGGCGGCAGCCAATCAGAGCG
GCGCGCTCCGAAAGTTTCCTTTTATGGCGAGGCGGCGGCGGCGGCGGCCCTATAAAAAGCGAAGCGCGCG
GCGGGCGGGAGTCGCTGCGCGCTGCCTTCGCCCCGTGCCCCGCTCCGCCGCCGCCTCGCGCCGCCCGCCC
CGGCTCTGACTGACCGCGTTACTCCCACAGGTGAGCGGGCGGGACGGCCCTTCTCCTCCGGGCTGTAATT
AGCGCTTGGTTTAATGACGGCTTGTTTCTTTTCTGTGGCTGCGTGAAAGCCTTGAGGGGCTCCGGGAGGG
CCCTTTGTGCGGGGGGAGCGGCTCGGGGGGTGCGTGCGTGTGTGTGTGCGTGGGGAGCGCCGCGTGCGGC
TCCGCGCTGCCCGGCGGCTGTGAGCGCTGCGGGCGCGGCGCGGGGCTTTGTGCGCTCCGCAGTGTGCGCG
AGGGGAGCGCGGCCGGGGGCGGTGCCCCGCGGTGCGGGGGGGGCTGCGAGGGGAACAAAGGCTGCGTGCG
GGGTGTGTGCGTGGGGGGGTGAGCAGGGGGTGTGGGCGCGTCGGTCGGGCTGCAACCCCCCCTGCACCCC
CCTCCCCGAGTTGCTGAGCACGGCCCGGCTTCGGGTGCGGGGCTCCGTACGGGGCGTGGCGCGGGGCTCG
CCGTGCCGGGCGGGGGGTGGCGGCAGGTGGGGGTGCCGGGCGGGGCGGGGCCGCCTCGGGCCGGGGAGGG
CTCGGGGGAGGGGCGCGGCGGCCCCCGGAGCGCCGGCGGCTGTCGAGGCGCGGCGAGCCGCAGCCATTGC
CTTTTATGGTAATCGTGCGAGAGGGCGCAGGGACTTCCTTTGTCCCAAATCTGTGCGGAGCCGAAATCTG
GGAGGCGCCGCCGCACCCCCTCTAGCGGGCGCGGGGCGAAGCGGTGCGGCGCCGGCAGGAAGGAAATGGG
CGGGGAGGGCCTTCGTGCGTCGCCGCGCCGCCGTCCCCTTCTCCCTCTCCAGCCTCGGGGCTGTCCGCGG
GGGGACGGCTGCCTTCGGGGGGGACGGGGCAGGGCGGGGTTCGGCTTCTGGCGTGTGACCGGCGGCTCTA
GAGCCTCTGCTAACCATGTTCATGCCTTCTTCTTTTTCCTACAGCTCCTGGGCAACGTGCTGGTTATTGT
GCTGTCTCATCATTTTGGCAAAGAATTTCGAGGGGCAGAGCCGATCCTGTACACTTTACTTAAAACCATT
ATCTGAGTGTGAAATGTCCAATTTACTGACCGTACACCAAAATTTGCCTGCATTACCGGTCGATGCAACG
AGTGATGAGGTTCGCAAGAACCTGATGGACATGTTCAGGGATCGCCAGGCGTTTTCTGAGCATACCTGGA
AAATGCTTCTGTCCGTTTGCCGGTCGTGGGCGGCATGGTGCAAGTTGAATAACCGGAAATGGTTTCCCGC
AGAACCTGAAGATGTTCGCGATTATCTTCTATATCTTCAGGCGCGCGGTCTGGCAGTAAAAACTATCCAG
CAACATTTGGGCCAGCTAAACATGCTTCATCGTCGGTCCGGGCTGCCACGACCAAGTGACAGCAATGCTG
TTTCACTGGTTATGCGGCGGATCCGAAAAGAAAACGTTGATGCCGGTGAACGTGCAAAACAGGCTCTAGC
GTTCGAACGCACTGATTTCGACCAGGTTCGTTCACTCATGGAAAATAGCGATCGCTGCCAGGATATACGT
AATCTGGCATTTCTGGGGATTGCTTATAACACCCTGTTACGTATAGCCGAAATTGCCAGGATCAGGGTTA
AAGATATCTCACGTACTGACGGTGGGAGAATGTTAATCCATATTGGCAGAACGAAAACGCTGGTTAGCAC
CGCAGGTGTAGAGAAGGCACTTAGCCTGGGGGTAACTAAACTGGTCGAGCGATGGATTTCCGTCTCTGGT
GTAGCTGATGATCCGAATAACTACCTGTTTTGCCGGGTCAGAAAAAATGGTGTTGCCGCGCCATCTGCCA
CCAGCCAGCTATCAACTCGCGCCCTGGAAGGGATTTTTGAAGCAACTCATCGATTGATTTACGGCGCTAA
GGATGACTCTGGTCAGAGATACCTGGCCTGGTCTGGACACAGTGCCCGTGTCGGAGCCGCGCGAGATATG
GCCCGCGCTGGAGTTTCAATACCGGAGATCATGCAAGCTGGTGGCTGGACCAATGTAAATATTGTCATGA
ACTATATCCGTAACCTGGATAGTGAAACAGGGGCAATGGTGCGCCTGCTGGAAGATGGCGATGAACAAAA
ACTCATCTCAGAAGAGGATCTGGAATTCGGATCCGGAGCCACGAACTTCTCTCTGTTAAAGCAAGCAGGA
GACGTGGAAGAAAACCCCGGTCCTATGGTGAGCAAGGGCGAGGAGCTGTTCACCGGGGTGGTGCCCATCC
TGGTCGAGCTGGACGGCGACGTAAACGGCCACAAGTTCAGCGTGTCCGGCGAGGGCGAGGGCGATGCCAC
CTACGGCAAGCTGACCCTGAAGTTCATCTGCACCACCGGCAAGCTGCCCGTGCCCTGGCCCACCCTCGTG
ACCACCCTGACCTACGGCGTGCAGTGCTTCAGCCGCTACCCCGACCACATGAAGCAGCACGACTTCTTCA
AGTCCGCCATGCCCGAAGGCTACGTCCAGGAGCGCACCATCTTCTTCAAGGACGACGGCAACTACAAGAC
CCGCGCCGAGGTGAAGTTCGAGGGCGACACCCTGGTGAACCGCATCGAGCTGAAGGGCATCGACTTCAAG
GAGGACGGCAACATCCTGGGGCACAAGCTGGAGTACAACTACAACAGCCACAACGTCTATATCATGGCCG
ACAAGCAGAAGAACGGCATCAAGGTGAACTTCAAGATCCGCCACAACATCGAGGACGGCAGCGTGCAGCT
CGCCGACCACTACCAGCAGAACACCCCCATCGGCGACGGCCCCGTGCTGCTGCCCGACAACCACTACCTG
AGCACCCAGTCCGCCCTGAGCAAAGACCCCAACGAGAAGCGCGATCACATGGTCCTGCTGGAGTTCGTGA
CCGCCGCCGGGATCACTCTCGGCATGGACGAGCTGTACAAGTAAGAATTCACTCCTCAGGTGCAGGCTGC
CTATCAGAAGGTGGTGGCTGGTGTGGCCAATGCCCTGGCTCACAAATACCACTGAGATCTTTTTCCCTCT
GCCAAAAATTATGGGGACATCATGAAGCCCCTTGAGCATCTGACTTCTGGCTAATAAAGGAAATTTATTT
TCATTGCAATAGTGTGTTGGAATTTTTTGTGTCTCTCACTCGGAAGGACATATGGGAGGGCAAATCATTT
AAAACATCAGAATGAGTATTTGGTTTAGAGTTTGGCAACATATGCCCATATGCTGGCTGCCATGAACAAA
GGTTGGCTATAAAGAGGTCATCAGTATATGAAACAGCCCCCTGCTGTCCATTCCTTATTCCATAGAAAAG
CCTTGACTTGAGGTTAGATTTTTTTTATATTTTGTTTTGTGTTATTTTTTTCTTTAACATCCCTAAAATT
TTCCTTACATGTTTTACTAGCCAGATTTTTCCTCCTCTCCTGACTACTCCCAGTCATAGCTGTCCCTCTT
CTCTTATGGAGATCCCTCGACCTGCAGCCCAAGCTTGGCGTAATCATGGTCATAGCTGTTTCCTGTGTGA
AATTGTTATCCGCTCACAATTCCACACAACATACGAGCCGGAAGCATAAAGTGTAAAGCCTGGGGTGCCT
AATGAGTGAGCTAACTCACATTAATTGCGTTGCGCTCACTGCCCGCTTTCCAGTCGGGAAACCTGTCGTG
CCAGCGGATCCGCATCTCAATTAGTCAGCAACCATAGTCCCGCCCCTAACTCCGCCCATCCCGCCCCTAA
CTCCGCCCAGTTCCGCCCATTCTCCGCCCCATGGCTGACTAATTTTTTTTATTTATGCAGAGGCCGAGGC
CGCCTCGGCCTCTGAGCTATTCCAGAAGTAGTGAGGAGGCTTTTTTGGAGGCCTAGGCTTTTGCAAAAAG
CTAACTTGTTTATTGCAGCTTATAATGGTTACAAATAAAGCAATAGCATCACAAATTTCACAAATAAAGC
ATTTTTTTCACTGCATTCTAGTTGTGGTTTGTCCAAACTCATCAATGTATCTTATCATGTCTGGATCCGC
TGCATTAATGAATCGGCCAACGCGCGGGGAGAGGCGGTTTGCGTATTGGGCGCTCTTCCGCTTCCTCGCT
CACTGACTCGCTGCGCTCGGTCGTTCGGCTGCGGCGAGCGGTATCAGCTCACTCAAAGGCGGTAATACGG
TTATCCACAGAATCAGGGGATAACGCAGGAAAGAACATGTGAGCAAAAGGCCAGCAAAAGGCCAGGAACC
GTAAAAAGGCCGCGTTGCTGGCGTTTTTCCATAGGCTCCGCCCCCCTGACGAGCATCACAAAAATCGACG
CTCAAGTCAGAGGTGGCGAAACCCGACAGGACTATAAAGATACCAGGCGTTTCCCCCTGGAAGCTCCCTC
GTGCGCTCTCCTGTTCCGACCCTGCCGCTTACCGGATACCTGTCCGCCTTTCTCCCTTCGGGAAGCGTGG
CGCTTTCTCATAGCTCACGCTGTAGGTATCTCAGTTCGGTGTAGGTCGTTCGCTCCAAGCTGGGCTGTGT
GCACGAACCCCCCGTTCAGCCCGACCGCTGCGCCTTATCCGGTAACTATCGTCTTGAGTCCAACCCGGTA
AGACACGACTTATCGCCACTGGCAGCAGCCACTGGTAACAGGATTAGCAGAGCGAGGTATGTAGGCGGTG
CTACAGAGTTCTTGAAGTGGTGGCCTAACTACGGCTACACTAGAAGAACAGTATTTGGTATCTGCGCTCT
GCTGAAGCCAGTTACCTTCGGAAAAAGAGTTGGTAGCTCTTGATCCGGCAAACAAACCACCGCTGGTAGC
GGTGGTTTTTTTGTTTGCAAGCAGCAGATTACGCGCAGAAAAAAAGGATCTCAAGAAGATCCTTTGATCT
TTTCTACGGGGTCTGACGCTCAGTGGAACGAAAACTCACGTTAAGGGATTTTGGTCATGAGATTATCAAA
AAGGATCTTCACCTAGATCCTTTTAAATTAAAAATGAAGTTTTAAATCAATCTAAAGTATATATGAGTAA
ACTTGGTCTGACAGTTACCAATGCTTAATCAGTGAGGCACCTATCTCAGCGATCTGTCTATTTCGTTCAT
CCATAGTTGCCTGACTCCCCGTCGTGTAGATAACTACGATACGGGAGGGCTTACCATCTGGCCCCAGTGC
TGCAATGATACCGCGAGACCCACGCTCACCGGCTCCAGATTTATCAGCAATAAACCAGCCAGCCGGAAGG
GCCGAGCGCAGAAGTGGTCCTGCAACTTTATCCGCCTCCATCCAGTCTATTAATTGTTGCCGGGAAGCTA
GAGTAAGTAGTTCGCCAGTTAATAGTTTGCGCAACGTTGTTGCCATTGCTACAGGCATCGTGGTGTCACG
CTCGTCGTTTGGTATGGCTTCATTCAGCTCCGGTTCCCAACGATCAAGGCGAGTTACATGATCCCCCATG
TTGTGCAAAAAAGCGGTTAGCTCCTTCGGTCCTCCGATCGTTGTCAGAAGTAAGTTGGCCGCAGTGTTAT
CACTCATGGTTATGGCAGCACTGCATAATTCTCTTACTGTCATGCCATCCGTAAGATGCTTTTCTGTGAC
TGGTGAGTACTCAACCAAGTCATTCTGAGAATAGTGTATGCGGCGACCGAGTTGCTCTTGCCCGGCGTCA
ATACGGGATAATACCGCGCCACATAGCAGAACTTTAAAAGTGCTCATCATTGGAAAACGTTCTTCGGGGC
GAAAACTCTCAAGGATCTTACCGCTGTTGAGATCCAGTTCGATGTAACCCACTCGTGCACCCAACTGATC
TTCAGCATCTTTTACTTTCACCAGCGTTTCTGGGTGAGCAAAAACAGGAAGGCAAAATGCCGCAAAAAAG
GGAATAAGGGCGACACGGAAATGTTGAATACTCATACTCTTCCTTTTTCAAT
